>Addgene plasmid #70928 | pFOSGE_COF2D10 | depositor partial sequence | sequence record 126870 | insert
ATGACCAAAAAACTAGCTCTGAAACGCAGAGGAAAGGATTCGGAACCCACAAATGAAGTGGTGGCCAGTT
CCGAGGCTTCCGAAAACGAGGAGGAGGAGGAGGACCTGCTGCAAGCTGTAAAAGATCCCGGCGAAGATTC
AACAGATGACGAGGGCATAGACCAGGAATACCACTCGGATTCCAGTGAGGAACTGCAGTTCGAGAGCGAT
GAGGAGGGCAACTACTTGGGCAGAAAGCAATCTTCATCAGCTGAGGAAGATGAAGAAAGTAGTGATGAAG
AGGATAATGAAGAGGAGGAAAGCACTGATGGAGAGGAAGTGGAAGATGAGGAGAAGGATTCCAAGTCAAA
GCAAACAGACGATAAGCCCAGTGGAAGCGGTGCCGCGTCTAAAAAAGCCCTTACAGCAGAGCTCCCGAAA
CGGGATAGCTCGAAGCCTGAGTATCAGGATTCAGATACCTCCGACGAGGAGGACATAAGAAATACTGTAG
GCAACATACCCATGCACTGGTACGACGAATACAAGCACATCGGTTACGACTGGGATGCCAAGAAGATTAT
TAAACCACCACAAGGAGATCAAATTGATGAGTTCCTGCGTAAGATCGAGGACCCAGACTTTTGGCGTACC
GTCAAGGATCCACTTACCGGTCAGGATGTGCGCCTAACAGACGAGGACATTGCTCTGATCAAGCGCATCG
TTTCGGGTCGCATACCCAACAAGGATCACGAAGAGTATGAGCCCTGGATCGAATGGTTCACATCGGAGGT
GGAAAAGATGCCCATCAAGAACGTACCCGACCACAAACGCTCTTTCCTGCCCTCAGTTTCCGAGAAAAAG
CGCGTCTCTCGCATGGTGCACGCCCTCAAAATGGGCTGGATGAAGACCACTGAGGAAGTGGAACGCGAGA
AGCAGGCCAAGCGCGGTCCCAAGTTCTACATGCTGTGGGAAACGGACACCAGTCGGGAACACATGCGCCG
CATCCACGATCCAGTCTCTGCGCCCAAACGCGACCTTCCCGGTCATGCCGAGTCCTACAATCCACCGCCA
GAGTATCTTTTCGATGCCAAGGAGACCAAGGAGTGGCTTAAACTAAAGGACGAGCCACACAAGCGCAAGC
TGCACTTCATGCCACAGAAGTTCAAGTCGCTGAGGGAGGTGCCCGCATACTCGAGATACCTTCGGGAGCG
TTTCCTTCGTTGCCTGGATCTTTACCTGTGTCCCCGTGCAAAGCGTGTCAAGCTGAACATCGATGCCGAG
TACCTTATCCCCAAGTTGCCCTCGCCGCGTGACCTGCAACCCTTTCCCACGGTGGAGAGTATGGTTTACC
GTGGCCACACCGATCTGGTGCGGTCTGTTAGTGTGGAGCCCAAGGGAGAGTACCTCGTCTCCGGTTCGGA
TGATAAAACCGTCAAGATTTGGGAAATTGCAACAGGTCGTTGCATTCGCACAATCGAGACCGACGAAGTG
GTACGCTGTGTGGCTTGGTGTCCAAATCCCAAGCTGTCTATTATTGCGGTGGCCACTGGCAATCGCTTGC
TGCTCGTCAATCCTAAAGTGGGCGATAAGGTGCTGGTGAAGAAGACCGACGATCTCTTGGCTGAGGCGCC
CAGTCAGGATGTCATTGAAAGTGAACGCATCAAGACGGCGGTGCAATGGTCAAATGCGGAAGCTGATGAG
CAGGAGAAGGGCGTCCGCGTAGTGATTACCCACTTCAAACCCATCCGACAGGTGACCTGGCACGGTCGTG
GTGACTACTTGGCCACAGTGATGCCCGAAGGTGCTAACCGCTCGGCTTTAATTCATCAGTTGTCCAAGCG
GCGCTCACAGATTCCATTCTCCAAGAGCAAGGGTCTCATCCAATTCGTGCTCTTCCATCCGGTGAAGCCC
TGCTTCTTTGTGGCGACGCAACACAACATTCGCATTTATGATCTGGTCAAACAAGAGCTTGTCAAGAAGC
TGCTGACCAACTCCAAATGGATATCGGGCATGTCTATTCATCCCAAGGGCGACAATCTGCTGGTGTCCAC
CTATGACAAAAAGATGCTCTGGTTCGATTTGGATCTGTCCACAAAGCCCTACCAGACCATGCGACTCCAT
CGCAATGCAGTTCGCAGTGTTGCTTTCCATCTTCGATATCCGCTCTTTGCTTCCGGCAGCGATGACCAGG
CTGTGATCGTCTCCCATGGCATGGTCTATAATGACCTGCTGCAAAACCCTTTGATTGTGCCTCTCAAGAA
GCTGCAAACACACGAGAAACGCGATGAGTTTGGTGTGCTGGATGTTAACTGGCATCCGGTGCAGCCATGG
GTCTTCTCCACGGGCGCGGACAGTACCATCCGACTATACACG
