>Addgene plasmid #70928 | pFOSGE_COF2D10 | addgene partial sequence | sequence record 130378 | M13-Rev 5'-CAGGAAACAGCTATGACC-3'
ATAATGATTTTATTTTGACTGATAGTGACCTGTTCGTTGCAACAAATTGATAAGCAATGCTTTCTTATAA
TGCCAACTTTGTACAAGAAAGCTGGGTCCGTGTATAGTCGGATGGTACTGTCCGCGCCCGTGGAGAAGAC
CCATGGCTGCACCGGATGCCAGTTAACATCCAGCACACCAAACTCATCGCGTTTCTCGTGTGTTTGCAGC
TTCTTGAGAGGCACAATCAAAGGGTTTTGCAGCAGGTCATTATAGACCATGCCATGGGAGACGATCACAG
CCTGGTCATCGCTGCCGGAAGCAAAGAGCGGATATCGAAGATGGAAAGCAACACTGCGAACTGCATTGCG
ATGGAGTCGCATGGTCTGGTAGGGCTTTGTGGACAGATCCAAATCGAACCAGAGCATCTTTTTGTCATAG
GTGGACACCAGCAGATTGTCGCCCTTGGGATGAATAGACATGCCCGATATCCATTTGGAGTTGGTCAGCA
GCTTCTTGACAAGCTCTTGTTTGACCAGATCATAAATGCGAATGTTGTGTTGCGTCGCCACAAAGAAGCA
GGGCTTCACCGGATGGAAGAGCACGAATTGGATGAGACCCTTGCTCTTGGAGAATGGAATCTGTGAGCGC
CGCTTGGACAACTGATGAATTAAAGCCGAGCGGTTAGCACCTTCGGGCATCACTGTGGCCAAGTAGTCAC
CACGACCGTGCCAGGTCACCTGTCGGATGGGTTTGAAGTGGGTAATCACTACGCGGACGCCCTTCTCCTG
CTCATCAGCTTCCGCATTTGACCATTGCACCGCCGTCTTGATGCGTTCACTTTCAATGACATCCTGACTG
G
