[The description below was written by a language model from this plasmid's Addgene catalogue record.]
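Description:
pFOSGE_COF2D10 is a Gateway entry clone built on the commercial pDONR221 donor backbone and carrying the Drosophila melanogaster gene CG5033 (annotated against transcript FBtr0089550) as an insert of about 2.35 kb. It is a bacterial plasmid maintained at high copy in standard E. coli cloning strains under kanamycin selection. As is usual for clones made by Gateway recombination into a pDONR vector, the insert replaces the donor's counter-selectable cassette and ends up flanked by attL recombination sites. M13 forward and reverse primer sites lie outside the insert, allowing it to be sequenced from both ends.

An entry clone of this kind is a shuttle intermediate rather than an expression construct. The record lists no promoter, tag or reporter associated with the insert, and none would be expected in this backbone. The attL-flanked insert is instead meant to be moved by LR recombination into destination vectors that supply the promoter, fusion partners and host-specific elements needed for a given assay. The record does not state whether the open reading frame retains its stop codon or how it is framed for N- or C-terminal fusions, and no feature table is provided to confirm the exact junctions.

The clone's name and the associated publication, a study of the context-dependent regulatory functions of transcriptional regulators, suggest that it belongs to a larger arrayed collection of fly factor clones. The stated purpose, however, is simply that it is a Gateway entry clone.
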