Addgene plasmid #70928: pFOSGE_COF2D10
Purpose: Gateway entry clone
Depositing lab: Alexander Stark. Depositing organization: Research Institute of Molecular Pathology (IMP). Publication: Transcriptional regulators form diverse groups with context-dependent regulatory functions. Stampfel G, Kazmar T, Frank O, Wienerroither S, Reiter F, Stark A. Nature. 2015 Nov 9. doi: 10.1038/nature15545. PubMed 26550828.
Backbone
  Vector backbone: pDONR221
  Backbone manufacturer: Invitrogen
  Backbone size w/o insert (bp): 4762
  Vector type: Gateway entry vector
Growth in bacteria
  Bacterial resistance: Kanamycin, 50 μg/mL
  Growth temperature: 37°C
  Growth strain: DH5alpha
  Copy number: High Copy
Gene/Insert
  Gene/Insert name: CG5033 (alt names: FBgn0028744; CG5033, FBtr0089550)
  Species: D. melanogaster (fly)
  Insert size (bp): 2352
  Entrez Gene: CG5033 (a.k.a. Dmel_CG5033, Dmel\CG5033, EG:52C10.1)
  Cloning method: Gateway Cloning
  Sequencing primers: 5′ M13-F20; 3′ M13R
Terms and licenses: Academic/Nonprofit Terms; Industry Terms: Not Available to Industry
How to cite: pFOSGE_COF2D10 was a gift from Alexander Stark (Addgene plasmid # 70928 ; http://n2t.net/addgene:70928 ; RRID:Addgene_70928)
